Addgene plasmid #84962: pPTK003-2-pENO1
Purpose: Type 2, pENO1, Enolase 1 promoter
Depositing lab: Volker Sieber. Depositing organization: Technische Universitaet Muenchen (TUM). Publication: A Modular Toolkit for Generating Pichia pastoris Secretion Libraries. Obst U, Lu TK, Sieber V. ACS Synth Biol. 2017 Mar 15. doi: 10.1021/acssynbio.6b00337. PubMed 28252957.
Backbone
  Vector backbone: pYTK001-EntryVector
  Backbone manufacturer: Lee et al. (2015), ACS Synth. Biol. 4, 975–986.
  Backbone size w/o insert (bp): 1662
  Total vector size (bp): 2664
  Vector type: Yeast Expression, Synthetic Biology
Growth in bacteria
  Bacterial resistance: Chloramphenicol, 25 μg/mL
  Growth temperature: 37°C
  Growth strain: DH5alpha
  Copy number: High Copy
Gene/Insert
  Gene/Insert name: Enolase 1 promoter (alt name: pENO1)
  Species: Synthetic; Pichia pastoris
  Insert size (bp): 998
  Mutation: BsaI site removed (2350 g to c) and BsmBI site removed (2424 g to c)
  Promoter: Non
  Cloning method: Restriction Enzyme; 5′ cloning site BsmBI (destroyed during cloning); 3′ cloning site BsmBI (destroyed during cloning)
  Sequencing primers: 5′ ccttttgctggccttttgctc; 3′ ccagtaatgacctcagaactcc
Terms and licenses: Academic/Nonprofit Terms; Industry Terms: Not Available to Industry
Depositor comments: Design of this plasmid was performed according to the described Methods in Lee et al. 2015 (A Highly Characterized Yeast Toolkit for Modular, Multipart Assembly) and this plasmid is compatible with the existing toolkit (MoClo-YTK, Kit number 1000000061)
How to cite: pPTK003-2-pENO1 was a gift from Volker Sieber (Addgene plasmid # 84962 ; http://n2t.net/addgene:84962 ; RRID:Addgene_84962)
