[The description below was written by a language model from this plasmid's Addgene catalogue record and pLannotate feature annotations shown in this document.]
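Description:
pPTK003-2-pENO1 is a small (about 2.7 kb) part-storage plasmid from a modular Golden Gate/MoClo-style toolkit for building Pichia pastoris expression and secretion constructs. It is built on the pYTK001 entry vector of the yeast toolkit and was designed to the same standard, so it is compatible with that existing part collection. The backbone is purely bacterial. A high-copy ColE1/pUC-type origin maintains it in E. coli, and a chloramphenicol acetyltransferase gene, driven by its native cat promoter and followed by a lambda t0 terminator, provides chloramphenicol selection. No yeast origin, yeast marker or integration sequence is annotated, which fits its role as a donor of a single part, not a vector that functions in yeast by itself.

The payload is a 998 bp "Type 2" (promoter) part carrying the enolase 1 promoter (pENO1) of Pichia pastoris. It was inserted through BsmBI sites that were destroyed during cloning. Two single-base changes (g to c) were introduced to remove an internal BsaI site and an internal BsmBI site, because these Type IIS enzymes are the ones used in the hierarchical assembly scheme and internal sites would cut the part during assembly. The automated feature table does not annotate the ENO1 promoter itself. Its only hit in the insert region is a 17 nt match labelled as an S. cerevisiae ADH1 promoter fragment, which is probably a chance similarity and not a real element. In use, the promoter part would be combined with coding-sequence, secretion-signal, terminator and other parts to assemble transcription units, allowing pENO1 to be compared with other promoters in Pichia expression libraries.
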