Features (pLannotate 1.2.2; 5 found; start..end, strand, type, name):
    464..480     -  promoter       ADH1 promoter (fragment): S. cerevisiae ADH1; promoter for alcohol dehydrogenase 1
   1016..1050    -  terminator     lambda t0 terminator: minimal transcription terminator from phage lambda (Scholtissek and Grosse, 1987)
   1124..1780    -  CDS            cat: CAT_ECOLX - Experimental evidence at protein level: Swiss-Prot protein existence level 1. This enzyme is an effector of chloramphenicol resistance in bacteria. From Escherichia coli. This protein is used as a marker in many commonly used cloning vectors, such as pACYC184.
   1781..1878    -  promoter       cat promoter: promoter of the E. coli cat gene encoding chloramphenicol acetyltransferase
   1962..2550    +  rep_origin     ori: high-copy-number ColE1/pMB1/pBR322/pUC origin of replication
>Addgene plasmid #84962 | pPTK003-2-pENO1 | addgene full sequence | sequence record 173358 | Addgene NGS Result
AGAAAGCATACTATACTATTCGACATTCCTTTCAATCCTGGAATTAACAGTCACTTTTAAAAAAGACATC
TACCGTGAAGGTGCCGTAGAGTATCGCGTTACCATATCGCCAAAAACTGATATACGCCGCGGAAACCAGG
CAAACAATTGAAAAGAAAAATTTTGAGGAACTCTCTGCATCGAAGCCGTCTAGAGTTACCACTAGTCAGA
TGCCGCGGGCACTTGAGCACCTCATGCACAGCAATAACACAACACAATGGTTAGTAGCAACCTGAATTCG
GTCATTGATGCATGCATGTGCCGTGAAGCGGGACAACCAGAAAAGTCGTCTATAAATGCCGGCACGTGCG
ATCATCGTGGCGGGGTTTTAAGAGTGCATATCACAAATTGTCGCATTACCGCGGAACCGCCAGATATTCA
TTACTTGACGCAAAAGCGTTTGAAATAATGACGAAAAAGAAGGAAGAAAAAAAAAGAAAAATACCGCTTC
TAGGCGGGTTATCTACTGATCCGAGCTTCCACTAGGATAGCACCCAAACACCTGCATATTTGGACGACCT
TTACTTACACCACCAAAAACCACTTTCGCCTCTCCCGCCCCTGATAACGTCCACTAATTGAGCGATTACC
TGAGCGGTCCTCTTTTGTTTGCAGCATGAGACTTGCATACTGCAAATCGTAAGTAGCAACCTCTCAAGGT
CAAAACTGTATGGAAACCTTGTCACCTCACTTAATTCTAGCTAGCCTACCCTGCAAGTCAAGAGCTCTCC
GTGATTCCTAGCCACCTCAAGGTATGCCTCTCCCCGGAAACTGTGGCCTTTTCTGGCACACATGATCTCC
ACGATTTCAACATATAAATAGCTTTTGATAATGGCAATATTAATCAAATTTATTTTACTTCTTTCTTGTA
ACATCTCTCTTGTAATCCCTTATTCCTTCTAGCTATTTTTCATAAAAAACCAAGCAACTGCTTATCAACA
CACAAACACTAAATCAAATATGTGAGACCAGACCAATAAAAAACGCCCGGCGGCAACCGAGCGTTCTGAA
CAAATCCAGATGGAGTTCTGAGGTCATTACTGGATCTATCAACAGGAGTCCAAGCGAGCTCGATATCAAA
TTACGCCCCGCCCTGCCACTCATCGCAGTACTGTTGTAATTCATTAAGCATTCTGCCGACATGGAAGCCA
TCACAAACGGCATGATGAACCTGAATCGCCAGCGGCATCAGCACCTTGTCGCCTTGCGTATAATATTTGC
CCATGGTGAAAACGGGGGCGAAGAAGTTGTCCATATTGGCCACGTTTAAATCAAAACTGGTGAAACTCAC
CCAGGGATTGGCTGAAACGAAAAACATATTCTCAATAAACCCTTTAGGGAAATAGGCCAGGTTTTCACCG
TAACACGCCACATCTTGCGAATATATGTGTAGAAACTGCCGGAAATCGTCGTGGTATTCACTCCAGAGCG
ATGAAAACGTTTCAGTTTGCTCATGGAAAACGGTGTAACAAGGGTGAACACTATCCCATATCACCAGCTC
ACCGTCTTTCATTGCCATACGAAATTCCGGATGAGCATTCATCAGGCGGGCAAGAATGTGAATAAAGGCC
GGATAAAACTTGTGCTTATTTTTCTTTACGGTCTTTAAAAAGGCCGTAATATCCAGCTGAACGGTCTGGT
TATAGGTACATTGAGCAACTGACTGAAATGCCTCAAAATGTTCTTTACGATGCCATTGGGATATATCAAC
GGTGGTATATCCAGTGATTTTTTTCTCCATTTTAGCTTCCTTAGCTCCTGAAAATCTCGATAACTCAAAA
AATACGCCCGGTAGTGATCTTATTTCATTATGGTGAAAGTTGGAACCTCTTACGTGCCCGATCAATCATG
ACCAAAATCCCTTAACGTGAGTTTTCGTTCCACTGAGCGTCAGACCCCGTAGAAAAGATCAAAGGATCTT
CTTGAGATCCTTTTTTTCTGCGCGTAATCTGCTGCTTGCAAACAAAAAAACCACCGCTACCAGCGGTGGT
TTGTTTGCCGGATCAAGAGCTACCAACTCTTTTTCCGAAGGTAACTGGCTTCAGCAGAGCGCAGATACCA
AATACTGTTCTTCTAGTGTAGCCGTAGTTAGGCCACCACTTCAAGAACTCTGTAGCACCGCCTACATACC
TCGCTCTGCTAATCCTGTTACCAGTGGCTGCTGCCAGTGGCGATAAGTCGTGTCTTACCGGGTTGGACTC
AAGACGATAGTTACCGGATAAGGCGCAGCGGTCGGGCTGAACGGGGGGTTCGTGCACACAGCCCAGCTTG
GAGCGAACGACCTACACCGAACTGAGATACCTACAGCGTGAGCTATGAGAAAGCGCCACGCTTCCCGAAG
GGAGAAAGGCGGACAGGTATCCGGTAAGCGGCAGGGTCGGAACAGGAGAGCGCACGAGGGAGCTTCCAGG
GGGAAACGCCTGGTATCTTTATAGTCCTGTCGGGTTTCGCCACCTCTGACTTGAGCGTCGATTTTTGTGA
TGCTCGTCAGGGGGGCGGAGCCTATGGAAAAACGCCAGCAACGCGGCCTTTTTACGGTTCCTGGCCTTTT
GCTGGCCTTTTGCTCACATGTTCTTTCCTGCGTTATCCCCTGATTCTGTGGATAACCGTAGTCGGTCTCA
AACG
